>Addgene plasmid #174025 | pUC19-TgKI-MCS-eGFP_Y40N-MCS-polyA | addgene full sequence | sequence record 348167 | Addgene NGS Result
TCGCGCGTTTCGGTGATGACGGTGAAAACCTCTGACACATGCAGCTCCCGGAGACGGTCACAGCTTGTCT
GTAAGCGGATGCCGGGAGCAGACAAGCCCGTCAGGGCGCGTCAGCGGGTGTTGGCGGGTGTCGGGGCTGG
CTTAACTATGCGGCATCAGAGCAGATTGTACTGAGAGTGCACCATATGCGGTGTGAAATACCGCACAGAT
GCGTAAGGAGAAAATACCGCATCAGGCGCCATTCGCCATTCAGGCTGCGCAACTGTTGGGAAGGGCGATC
GGTGCGGGCCTCTTCGCTATTACGCCAGCTGGCGAAAGGGGGATGTGCTGCAAGGCGATTAAGTTGGGTA
ACGCCAGGGTTTTCCCAGTCACGACGTTGTAAAACGACGGCCAGTGGCGAGGGCGATGCCACCTACGGGA
TGCGGCCGCACCGGTGGATCCGAATTCGCTAGCCCGCGGTCTAGACTCGAGGTGAGCAAGGGCGAGGAGC
TGTTCACCGGGGTGGTGCCCATCCTGGTCGAGCTGGACGGCGACGTAAACGGCCACAAGTTCAGCGTGTC
CGGCGAGGGTGAAGGAGACGCAACTAATGGCAAGCTGACCCTGAAGTTCATCTGCACCACCGGCAAGCTG
CCCGTGCCCTGGCCCACCCTCGTGACCACCCTGACCTACGGCGTGCAGTGCTTCAGCCGCTACCCCGACC
ACATGAAGCAGCACGACTTCTTCAAGTCCGCCATGCCCGAAGGCTACGTCCAGGAGCGCACCATCTTCTT
CAAGGACGACGGCAACTACAAGACCCGCGCCGAGGTGAAGTTCGAGGGCGACACCCTGGTGAACCGCATC
GAGCTGAAGGGCATCGACTTCAAGGAGGACGGCAACATCCTGGGGCACAAGCTGGAGTACAACTACAACA
GCCACAACGTCTATATCATGGCCGACAAGCAGAAGAACGGCATCAAGGTGAACTTCAAGATCCGCCACAA
CATCGAGGACGGCAGCGTGCAGCTCGCCGACCACTACCAGCAGAACACCCCCATCGGCGACGGCCCCGTG
CTGCTGCCCGACAACCACTACCTGAGCACCCAGTCCGCCCTGAGCAAAGACCCCAACGAGAAGCGCGATC
ACATGGTCCTGCTGGAGTTCGTGACCGCCGCCGGGATCACTCTCGGCATGGACGAGCTGTACAAGTAAAC
TAGTATCGATAAGCTTGAGCTCGTCGACATCATTCTCAGTATCCCCTGCTTATGCACTCACCACTTTTTC
CCATTATTTTATTCATGTTGTGTTGCTAAATTCAACTACATTCGTATTACCATGTTGTTTCATTTGTTTT
TTTTTTATCTCAGCTGTCAAAATAAAAGCATTGAAATACAACATTGTTCTATTTTTCATTGTGGTTTTGC
ATGCCCGGTAAATAAAAAAACAAGGTAATAAAAATAAGATGCGAAATGAGAAGTATATCTGTGAAATTGT
TATCCGCTCACAATTCCACACAACATACGAGCCGGAAGCATAAAGTGTAAAGCCTGGGGTGCCTAATGAG
TGAGCTAACTCACATTAATTGCGTTGCGCTCACTGCCCGCTTTCCAGTCGGGAAACCTGTCGTGCCAGCT
GCATTAATGAATCGGCCAACGCGCGGGGAGAGGCGGTTTGCGTATTGGGCGCTCTTCCGCTTCCTCGCTC
ACTGACTCGCTGCGCTCGGTCGTTCGGCTGCGGCGAGCGGTATCAGCTCACTCAAAGGCGGTAATACGGT
TATCCACAGAATCAGGGGATAACGCAGGAAAGAACATGTGAGCAAAAGGCCAGCAAAAGGCCAGGAACCG
TAAAAAGGCCGCGTTGCTGGCGTTTTTCCATAGGCTCCGCCCCCCTGACGAGCATCACAAAAATCGACGC
TCAAGTCAGAGGTGGCGAAACCCGACAGGACTATAAAGATACCAGGCGTTTCCCCCTGGAAGCTCCCTCG
TGCGCTCTCCTGTTCCGACCCTGCCGCTTACCGGATACCTGTCCGCCTTTCTCCCTTCGGGAAGCGTGGC
GCTTTCTCATAGCTCACGCTGTAGGTATCTCAGTTCGGTGTAGGTCGTTCGCTCCAAGCTGGGCTGTGTG
CACGAACCCCCCGTTCAGCCCGACCGCTGCGCCTTATCCGGTAACTATCGTCTTGAGTCCAACCCGGTAA
GACACGACTTATCGCCACTGGCAGCAGCCACTGGTAACAGGATTAGCAGAGCGAGGTATGTAGGCGGTGC
TACAGAGTTCTTGAAGTGGTGGCCTAACTACGGCTACACTAGAAGAACAGTATTTGGTATCTGCGCTCTG
CTGAAGCCAGTTACCTTCGGAAAAAGAGTTGGTAGCTCTTGATCCGGCAAACAAACCACCGCTGGTAGCG
GTGGTTTTTTTGTTTGCAAGCAGCAGATTACGCGCAGAAAAAAAGGATCTCAAGAAGATCCTTTGATCTT
TTCTACGGGGTCTGACGCTCAGTGGAACGAAAACTCACGTTAAGGGATTTTGGTCATGAGATTATCAAAA
AGGATCTTCACCTAGATCCTTTTAAATTAAAAATGAAGTTTTAAATCAATCTAAAGTATATATGAGTAAA
CTTGGTCTGACAGTTACCAATGCTTAATCAGTGAGGCACCTATCTCAGCGATCTGTCTATTTCGTTCATC
CATAGTTGCCTGACTCCCCGTCGTGTAGATAACTACGATACGGGAGGGCTTACCATCTGGCCCCAGTGCT
GCAATGATACCGCGAGACCCACGCTCACCGGCTCCAGATTTATCAGCAATAAACCAGCCAGCCGGAAGGG
CCGAGCGCAGAAGTGGTCCTGCAACTTTATCCGCCTCCATCCAGTCTATTAATTGTTGCCGGGAAGCTAG
AGTAAGTAGTTCGCCAGTTAATAGTTTGCGCAACGTTGTTGCCATTGCTACAGGCATCGTGGTGTCACGC
TCGTCGTTTGGTATGGCTTCATTCAGCTCCGGTTCCCAACGATCAAGGCGAGTTACATGATCCCCCATGT
TGTGCAAAAAAGCGGTTAGCTCCTTCGGTCCTCCGATCGTTGTCAGAAGTAAGTTGGCCGCAGTGTTATC
ACTCATGGTTATGGCAGCACTGCATAATTCTCTTACTGTCATGCCATCCGTAAGATGCTTTTCTGTGACT
GGTGAGTACTCAACCAAGTCATTCTGAGAATAGTGTATGCGGCGACCGAGTTGCTCTTGCCCGGCGTCAA
TACGGGATAATACCGCGCCACATAGCAGAACTTTAAAAGTGCTCATCATTGGAAAACGTTCTTCGGGGCG
AAAACTCTCAAGGATCTTACCGCTGTTGAGATCCAGTTCGATGTAACCCACTCGTGCACCCAACTGATCT
TCAGCATCTTTTACTTTCACCAGCGTTTCTGGGTGAGCAAAAACAGGAAGGCAAAATGCCGCAAAAAAGG
GAATAAGGGCGACACGGAAATGTTGAATACTCATACTCTTCCTTTTTCAATATTATTGAAGCATTTATCA
GGGTTATTGTCTCATGAGCGGATACATATTTGAATGTATTTAGAAAAATAAACAAATAGGGGTTCCGCGC
ACATTTCCCCGAAAAGTGCCACCTGACGTCTAAGAAACCATTATTATCATGACATTAACCTATAAAAATA
GGCGTATCACGAGGCCCTTTCGTC
Features (pLannotate 1.2.2; 12 found; start..end, strand, type, name):
    137..236     +  misc_feature   bom (fragment): basis of mobility region from pBR322
    242..396     -  CDS            lacZα (fragment): LacZα fragment of β-galactosidase; lacZ fragment
    396..418     +  CDS            VN155(I152L) (fragment): improved N-terminal fragment of mVenus for use in bimolecular fluorescence complementation (BiFC) (Kodama and Hu, 2010)
    472..1185    +  CDS            EGFP: EGFP is a basic (constitutively fluorescent) green fluorescent protein published in 1996, derived from Aequorea victoria. It is reported to be a rapidly-maturing weak dimer with moderate acid sensitivity.
   1467..1483    -  protein_bind   lac operator: The lac repressor binds to the lac operator to inhibit transcription in E. coli. This inhibition can be relieved by adding lactose or isopropyl-β-D-thiogalactopyranoside (IPTG). lac repressor encoded by lacI
   1491..1521    -  promoter       lac promoter: promoter for the E. coli lac operon
   1536..1557    -  protein_bind   CAP binding site: CAP binding activates transcription in the presence of cAMP. E. coli catabolite activator protein
   1570..1662    -  CDS            lacI (fragment): lac repressor; lacI; The lac repressor binds to the lac operator to inhibit transcription in E. coli. This inhibition can be relieved by adding lactose or isopropyl-β-D-thiogalactopyranoside (IPTG).
   1845..2433    -  rep_origin     ori: high-copy-number ColE1/pMB1/pBR322/pUC origin of replication
   2604..3464    -  CDS            AmpR: β-lactamase; bla; confers resistance to ampicillin, carbenicillin, and related antibiotics
   3465..3569    -  promoter       AmpR promoter: bla
   3664..35      +  CDS            rop (fragment) (across the origin): Rop protein, which maintains plasmids at low copy number; rop
