[The description below was written by a language model from this plasmid's Addgene catalogue record and pLannotate feature annotations shown in this document.]
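Description:
pUC19-TgKI-MCS-eGFP_Y40N-MCS-polyA is a small (about 3.7 kb) pUC19-based template plasmid for building C-terminal knock-in donors in zebrafish. It is a bacterial cloning vector rather than an expression construct. It replicates in E. coli at high copy from the ColE1/pUC origin and is selected with ampicillin through the β-lactamase gene and its native promoter. Remnants of the pUC19 lacZα region flank the insert (a lacZα fragment, the lac promoter and operator, and the CAP binding site). The short bom, rop and lacI fragments in the annotation are likewise backbone remnants, not functional elements.

The payload is a synthetic eGFP coding sequence of roughly 717 bp carrying a Y40N substitution; the record does not explain why this mutation was introduced. As the name indicates, the fluorescent protein lies between two multiple cloning sites and is followed by a polyadenylation signal. Neither the cloning sites nor the polyA element was picked up by the automated annotation, which leaves the region downstream of EGFP unlabelled. A very short match to an mVenus fragment just upstream of EGFP is probably an annotation artefact. No eukaryotic promoter is annotated, which fits a design in which the tag depends on the targeted endogenous locus for expression.

In use, gene-specific sequences are cloned into the flanking sites to make a knock-in plasmid, or the cassette is amplified to make PCR donors, so that a zebrafish gene becomes tagged with eGFP at its C terminus. The depositor cautions that not every restriction site in the cloning regions is unique, because this depends on the fluorescent protein sequence carried by the plasmid.
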