Addgene plasmid #174025: pUC19-TgKI-MCS-eGFP_Y40N-MCS-polyA
Purpose: This plasmid is used for generating C-terminal knock-in plasmid and/or PCR donors in zebrafish.
Depositing lab: Michel Bagnat. Depositing organization: Duke University. Publication: Knock-in tagging in zebrafish facilitated by insertion into non-coding regions. Levic DS, Yamaguchi N, Wang S, Knaut H, Bagnat M. Development. 2021 Sep 8. pii: 272090. doi: 10.1242/dev.199994. PubMed 34495314.
Backbone
  Vector backbone: pUC19
  Vector type: Zebrafish knock-in tagging
Growth in bacteria
  Bacterial resistance: Ampicillin, 100 μg/mL
  Growth temperature: 37°C
  Growth strain: DH5alpha
  Copy number: High Copy
Gene/Insert
  Gene/Insert name: eGFP
  Species: Synthetic
  Insert size (bp): 717
  Mutation: Y40N
  Cloning method: Restriction Enzyme; 5′ cloning site unknown (unknown if destroyed)
  Sequencing primers: 5′ GCGATTAAGTTGGGTAACGC; 3′ TCCGGCTCGTATGTTGTGTG
Terms and licenses: Academic/Nonprofit Terms; Industry Terms: Not Available to Industry
Depositor comments: Not all restriction sites in the multiple cloning sites are single cutters, depending on the fluorescent protein sequence of the insert within the plasmid.
How to cite: pUC19-TgKI-MCS-eGFP_Y40N-MCS-polyA was a gift from Michel Bagnat (Addgene plasmid # 174025 ; http://n2t.net/addgene:174025 ; RRID:Addgene_174025)
